>Addgene plasmid #23605 | pDONR223-FASTKD2 | depositor partial sequence | sequence record 10718 | Author sequence
ATGTTGACAACTTTGAAGCCATTTGGAAGTGTTTCAGTGGAGAGCAAAATGAATAACAAAGCGGGCTCCT
TTTTCTGGAACCTTAGACAATTCAGTACATTAGTTTCAACAAGCAGAACTATGAGGCTATGTTGTTTGGG
ACTTTGCAAACCAAAAATAGTTCATTCAAACTGGAACATTTTAAATAACTTTCATAACAGAATGCAATCA
ACTGATATCATTAGATATCTCTTTCAGGATGCATTCATTTTTAAATCAGATGTTGGCTTTCAAACAAAGG
GCATAAGCACTCTAACAGCCCTTAGAATTGAAAGACTACTTTATGCTAAAAGACTGTTTTTTGACTCAAA
GCAGTCTCTTGTCCCTGTTGATAAATCTGATGATGAATTGAAGAAAGTAAACCTTAATCATGAAGTCTCC
AATGAAGATGTTCTTACCAAGGAAACAAAACCAAACCGTATCAGCAGTAGAAAACTGTCTGAGGAATGTA
ATTCCCTGAGTGATGTGTTAGATGCATTTTCAAAAGCGCCCACATTTCCTAGTAGCAACTATTTCACAGC
AATGTGGACAATTGCCAAAAGACTGTCTGATGACCAGAAGCGCTTTGAAAAACGACTGATGTTTAGCCAC
CCTGCATTTAATCAGCTCTGTGAACATATGATGAGAGAAGCCAAGATCATGCAGTATAAGTACCTACTGT
TCAGTCTTCACGCCATAGTGAAGCTTGGAATCCCTCAGAACACTATTTTGGTGCAGACTTTGCTGAGGGT
GACCCAGGAACGTATCAATGAGTGTGATGAGATATGCCTTTCAGTTTTGTCAACTGTTTTAGAGGCAATG
GAACCATGCAAGAATGTTCATGTTCTACGAACGGGATTCAGAATACTAGTTGATCAGCAAGTTTGGAAAA
TAGAAGATGTCTTCACATTACAAGTTGTGATGAAGTGTATTGGAAAAGATGCACCGATTGCTCTTAAGAG
GAAACTGGAGATGAAAGCCTTGAGGGAATTAGACAGATTTTCTGTTTTGAATAGCCAACACATGTTTGAA
GTACTAGCTGCCATGAATCACCGATCTCTTATACTCCTGGATGAATGCAGTAAGGTGGTCCTAGATAATA
TCCATGGGTGTCCTTTAAGAATAATGATCAACATATTGCAGTCCTGCAAAGACCTCCAGTACCATAATTT
GGATCTCTTCAAGGGACTTGCAGATTATGTGGCTGCAACTTTCGACATCTGGAAGTTCAGAAAAGTTCTT
TTTATCCTCATTTTATTTGAAAACCTTGGCTTTCGACCTGTTGGTTTAATGGACCTGTTTATGAAGAGAA
TAGTAGAGGATCCTGAATCCCTAAACATGAAAAACATTCTATCTATTCTTCATACTTACTCTTCTCTCAA
TCATGTCTACAAATGCCAGAACAAAGAACAGTTCGTGGAAGTTATGGCTAGTGCTCTGACTGGTTATCTT
CACACTATTTCTTCTGAAAACTTATTGGATGCAGTATATTCATTTTGCTTGATGAATTACTTTCCCCTGG
CTCCTTTTAATCAGCTTCTGCAAAAAGACATCATCAGTGAGCTGCTGACATCAGATGACATGAAGAATGC
TTACAAGCTGCATACTTTGGATACTTGTCTAAAACTTGATGATACTGTCTATCTGAGGGACATAGCCTTG
TCACTCCCACAGCTGCCGCGGGAGCTGCCATCGTCACATACAAATGCAAAGGTGGCAGAGGTGCTGAGCA
GCCTTCTGGGAGGTGAAGGACACTTCTCAAAGGATGTGCACTTGCCACACAATTATCATATTGATTTTGA
AATCAGAATGGACACTAACAGGAATCAAGTGCTACCACTTTCTGATGTGGATACAACTTCTGCTACAGAT
ATTCAAAGAGTAGCTGTGCTATGTGTTTCCAGATCTGCTTATTGTTTGGGTTCAAGCCACCCCAGAGGAT
TCCTTGCTATGAAAATGCGGCATTTGAATGCAATGGGTTTTCATGTGATCTTGGTCAATAACTGGGAGAT
GGACAAACTAGAGATGGAAGATGCAGTCACATTTTTGAAGACTAAAATCTATTCAGTAGAAGCTCTTCCT
GTTGCTGCTGTAAATGTGCAAAGCACACAATAA
