>Addgene plasmid #23605 | pDONR223-FASTKD2 | addgene partial sequence | sequence record 29392 | 23605 with M13pUc-fwd
AATGATTTTATTTTGACTGATAGTGACCTGTTCGTTGCAACAAATTGATGAGCAATGCTTTTTTATAATG
CCAACTTTGTACAAAAAAGTTGGCATGTTGACAACTTTGAAGCCATTTGGAAGTGTTTCAGTGGAGAGCA
AAATGAATAACAAAGCGGGCTCCTTTTTCTGGAACCTTAGACAATTCAGTACATTAGTTTCAACAAGCAG
AACTATGAGGCTATGTTGTTTGGGACTTTGCAAACCAAAAATAGTTCATTCAAACTGGAACATTTTAAAT
AACTTTCATAACAGAATGCAATCAACTGATATCATTAGATATCTCTTTCAGGATGCATTCATTTTTAAAT
CAGATGTTGGCTTTCAAACAAAGGGCATAAGCACTCTAACAGCCCTTAGAATTGAAAGACTACTTTATGC
TAAAAGACTGTTTTTTGACTCAAAGCAGTCTCTTGTCCCTGTTGATAAATCTGATGATGAATTGAAGAAA
GTAAACCTTAATCATGAAGTCTCCAATGAAGATGTTCTTACCAAGGAAACAAAACCAAACCGTATCAGCA
GTAGAAAACTGTCTGAGGAATGTAATTCCCTGAGTGATGTGTTAGATGC
