[The description below was written by a language model from this plasmid's Addgene catalogue record.]
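Description:
pDONR223-FASTKD2 is a Gateway entry-type clone built on the Invitrogen pDONR223 donor backbone (about 5 kb without insert) and carrying the human FASTKD2 open reading frame (FAST kinase domains 2, also known as KIAA0971), an insert of roughly 2.1 kb introduced by Gateway recombination. The plasmid is maintained in E. coli as a high-copy replicon under spectinomycin selection. No feature table is provided, so the specific origin of replication and the recombination sites flanking the ORF are not itemised. In general, an ORF recombined into a pDONR vector ends up bracketed by attL sites that allow transfer into attR-containing destination vectors through an LR reaction. M13 forward and reverse priming sites flank the insert for sequence verification.

The record lists no promoter driving the ORF, and the depositors state explicitly that the plasmid should not be used directly for transfection. It serves as a shuttle and storage clone rather than an expression construct. The ORF was deliberately cloned without a stop codon, so that on transfer into a destination vector it reads through in frame into a C-terminal epitope tag and stop codon supplied by that vector. The depositors point to a companion set of four lentiviral destination vectors (pLX301 to pLX304), obtained separately, for expressing such ORFs in mammalian cells. The clone belongs to a kit of ORF clones associated with a study that examined resistance to RAF inhibition through reactivation of the MAP kinase pathway. That association fits use in gain-of-function expression experiments once the ORF has been moved into a suitable expression backbone.
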