Addgene plasmid #23605: pDONR223-FASTKD2
Depositing lab: William Hahn & David Root. Depositing organization: Dana-Farber Cancer Institute. Publication: COT drives resistance to RAF inhibition through MAP kinase pathway reactivation. Johannessen CM, Boehm JS, Kim SY, Thomas SR, Wardwell L, Johnson LA, Emery CM, Stransky N, Cogdill AP, Barretina J, Caponigro G, Hieronymus H, Murray RR, Salehi-Ashtiani K, Hill DE, Vidal M, Zhao JJ, Yang X, Alkan O, Kim S, Harris JL, Wilson CJ, Myer VE, Finan PM, Root DE, Roberts TM, Golub T, Flaherty KT, Dummer R, Weber BL, Sellers WR, Schlegel R, Wargo JA, Hahn WC, Garraway LA. Nature. 2010 Dec 16;468(7326):968-72. doi: 10.1038/nature09627 PubMed 21107320.
Backbone
  Vector backbone: pDONR223
  Backbone manufacturer: Invitrogen
  Backbone size w/o insert (bp): 5005
  Vector type: Gateway Donor vector
Growth in bacteria
  Bacterial resistance: Spectinomycin, 50 μg/mL
  Growth temperature: 37°C
  Growth strain: DH5alpha
  Copy number: High Copy
Gene/Insert
  Gene/Insert name: FASTKD2 (alt name: FAST kinase domains 2;FASTKD2)
  Species: H. sapiens (human)
  Insert size (bp): 2133
  Entrez Gene: FASTKD2 (a.k.a. KIAA0971)
  Cloning method: Gateway Cloning
  Sequencing primers: 5′ M13pUC-fwd; 3′ M13rev
Terms and licenses: Academic/Nonprofit Terms; Industry Terms: Not Available to Industry
Depositor comments: The ORF has no Stop codon. This design enables easy recombination into a destination vector to add an epitope tag of choice and Stop codon to the ORF. Do NOT use this plasmid directly for transfections. A set of 4 custom lentiviral vectors is available ( pLX301 (http://www.addgene.org/25895/) , pLX302 (http://www.addgene.org/25896/) , pLX303 (http://www.addgene.org/25897/) , pLX304 (http://www.addgene.org/25890/) ) to be used to express these ORFs in mammalian cells. These plasmids are not included in the kit and must be ordered separately.
How to cite: pDONR223-FASTKD2 was a gift from William Hahn & David Root (Addgene plasmid # 23605 ; http://n2t.net/addgene:23605 ; RRID:Addgene_23605)
